>Addgene plasmid #180390 | AAV.CBA.YFP.miR-E_shRps6ka2-3 | depositor full sequence | sequence record 350458 | Full Sequence
GGCCGCCTCGACTAGGGATAACAGGGTAATTGTTTGAATGAGGCTTCAGTACTTTACAGAATCGTTGCCT
GCACATCTTGGAAACACTTGCTGGGATTACTTCGACTTCTTAACCCAACAGAAGGCTCGAGAAGGTATAT
TGCTGTTGACAGTGAGCGCCACCCGTTCTTTGTCACCATATAGTGAAGCCACAGATGTATATGGTGACAA
AGAACGGGTGATGCCTACTGCCTCGGACTTCAAGGGGCTAGAATTCGAGCAATTATCTTGTTTACTAAAA
CTGAATACCTTGCTATCTCTTTGATACATTTTTACAAAGCTGAATTAAAATGGTATAAATTAAATCACTT
TTTTCAATTGACGCGTAAGCTTATCGATAATCAACCTCTGGATTACAAAATTTGTGAAAGATTGACTGGT
ATTCTTAACTATGTTGCTCCTTTTACGCTATGTGGATACGCTGCTTTAATGCCTTTGTATCATGCTATTG
CTTCCCGTATGGCTTTCATTTTCTCCTCCTTGTATAAATCCTGGTTGCTGTCTCTTTATGAGGAGTTGTG
GCCCGTTGTCAGGCAACGTGGCGTGGTGTGCACTGTGTTTGCTGACGCAACCCCCACTGGTTGGGGCATT
GCCACCACCTGTCAGCTCCTTTCCGGGACTTTCGCTTTCCCCCTCCCTATTGCCACGGCGGAACTCATCG
CCGCCTGCCTTGCCCGCTGCTGGACAGGGGCTCGGCTGTTGGGCACTGACAATTCCGTGGTGTTGTCGGG
GAAATCATCGTCCTTTCCTTGGCTGCTCGCCTGTGTTGCCACCTGGATTCTGCGCGGGACGTCCTTCTGC
TACGTCCCTTCGGCCCTCAATCCAGCGGACCTTCCTTCCCGCGGCCTGCTGCCGGCTCTGCGGCCTCTTC
CGCGTCTTCGCCTTCGCCCTCAGACGAGTCGGATCTCCCTTTGGGCCGCCTCCCCGCATCGATACCGTCG
ACTCGCTGATCAGCCTCGACTGTGCCTTCTAGTTGCCAGCCATCTGTTGTTTGCCCCTCCCCCGTGCCTT
CCTTGACCCTGGAAGGTGCCACTCCCACTGTCCTTTCCTAATAAAATGAGGAAATTGCATCGCATTGTCT
GAGTAGGTGTCATTCTATTCTGGGGGGTGGGGTGGGGCAGGACAGCAAGGGGGAGGATTGGGAAGACAAT
AGCAGGCATGCTGGGGATGCGGTGGGCTCTATGGCTTCTGAGGCGGAAAGAACCAGCTGGGGCTCGACTA
GAGCATGGCTACGTAGATAAGTAGCATGGCGGGTTAATCATTAACTACAAGGAACCCCTAGTGATGGAGT
TGGCCACTCCCTCTCTGCGCGCTCGCTCGCTCACTGAGGCCGGGCGACCAAAGGTCGCCCGACGCCCGGG
CTTTGCCCGGGCGGCCTCAGTGAGCGAGCGAGCGCGCAGAGCTTTTTGCAAAAGCCTAGGCCTCCAAAAA
AGCCTCCTCACTACTTCTGGAATAGCTCAGAGGCCGAGGCGGCCTCGGCCTCTGCATAAATAAAAAAAAT
TAGTCAGCCATGGGGCGGAGAATGGGCGGAACTGGGCGGAGTTAGGGGCGGGATGGGCGGAGTTAGGGGC
GGGACTATGGTTGCTGACTAATTGAGATGCATGCTTTGCATACTTCTGCCTGCTGGGGAGCCTGGGGACT
TTCCACACCTGGTTGCTGACTAATTGAGATGCATGCTTTGCATACTTCTGCCTGCTGGGGAGCCTGGGGA
CTTTCCACACCCTAACTGACACACATTCCACAGCTGCATTAATGAATCGGCCAACGCGCGGGGAGAGGCG
GTTTGCGTATTGGGCGCTCTTCCGCTTCCTCGCTCACTGACTCGCTGCGCTCGGTCGTTCGGCTGCGGCG
AGCGGTATCAGCTCACTCAAAGGCGGTAATACGGTTATCCACAGAATCAGGGGATAACGCAGGAAAGAAC
ATGTGAGCAAAAGGCCAGCAAAAGGCCAGGAACCGTAAAAAGGCCGCGTTGCTGGCGTTTTTCCATAGGC
TCCGCCCCCCTGACGAGCATCACAAAAATCGACGCTCAAGTCAGAGGTGGCGAAACCCGACAGGACTATA
AAGATACCAGGCGTTTCCCCCTGGAAGCTCCCTCGTGCGCTCTCCTGTTCCGACCCTGCCGCTTACCGGA
TACCTGTCCGCCTTTCTCCCTTCGGGAAGCGTGGCGCTTTCTCATAGCTCACGCTGTAGGTATCTCAGTT
CGGTGTAGGTCGTTCGCTCCAAGCTGGGCTGTGTGCACGAACCCCCCGTTCAGCCCGACCGCTGCGCCTT
ATCCGGTAACTATCGTCTTGAGTCCAACCCGGTAAGACACGACTTATCGCCACTGGCAGCAGCCACTGGT
AACAGGATTAGCAGAGCGAGGTATGTAGGCGGTGCTACAGAGTTCTTGAAGTGGTGGCCTAACTACGGCT
ACACTAGAAGAACAGTATTTGGTATCTGCGCTCTGCTGAAGCCAGTTACCTTCGGAAAAAGAGTTGGTAG
CTCTTGATCCGGCAAACAAACCACCGCTGGTAGCGGTGGTTTTTTTGTTTGCAAGCAGCAGATTACGCGC
AGAAAAAAAGGATCTCAAGAAGATCCTTTGATCTTTTCTACGGGGTCTGACGCTCAGTGGAACGAAAACT
CACGTTAAGGGATTTTGGTCATGAGATTATCAAAAAGGATCTTCACCTAGATCCTTTTAAATTAAAAATG
AAGTTTTAAATCAATCTAAAGTATATATGAGTAAACTTGGTCTGACAGTTACCAATGCTTAATCAGTGAG
GCACCTATCTCAGCGATCTGTCTATTTCGTTCATCCATAGTTGCCTGACTCCCCGTCGTGTAGATAACTA
CGATACGGGAGGGCTTACCATCTGGCCCCAGTGCTGCAATGATACCGCGAGACCCACGCTCACCGGCTCC
AGATTTATCAGCAATAAACCAGCCAGCCGGAAGGGCCGAGCGCAGAAGTGGTCCTGCAACTTTATCCGCC
TCCATCCAGTCTATTAATTGTTGCCGGGAAGCTAGAGTAAGTAGTTCGCCAGTTAATAGTTTGCGCAACG
TTGTTGCCATTGCTACAGGCATCGTGGTGTCACGCTCGTCGTTTGGTATGGCTTCATTCAGCTCCGGTTC
CCAACGATCAAGGCGAGTTACATGATCCCCCATGTTGTGCAAAAAAGCGGTTAGCTCCTTCGGTCCTCCG
ATCGTTGTCAGAAGTAAGTTGGCCGCAGTGTTATCACTCATGGTTATGGCAGCACTGCATAATTCTCTTA
CTGTCATGCCATCCGTAAGATGCTTTTCTGTGACTGGTGAGTACTCAACCAAGTCATTCTGAGAATAGTG
TATGCGGCGACCGAGTTGCTCTTGCCCGGCGTCAATACGGGATAATACCGCGCCACATAGCAGAACTTTA
AAAGTGCTCATCATTGGAAAACGTTCTTCGGGGCGAAAACTCTCAAGGATCTTACCGCTGTTGAGATCCA
GTTCGATGTAACCCACTCGTGCACCCAACTGATCTTCAGCATCTTTTACTTTCACCAGCGTTTCTGGGTG
AGCAAAAACAGGAAGGCAAAATGCCGCAAAAAAGGGAATAAGGGCGACACGGAAATGTTGAATACTCATA
CTCTTCCTTTTTCAATATTATTGAAGCATTTATCAGGGTTATTGTCTCATGAGCGGATACATATTTGAAT
GTATTTAGAAAAATAAACAAATAGGGGTTCCGCGCACATTTCCCCGAAAAGTGCCACCTGACGTCTAAGA
AACCATTATTATCATGACATTAACCTATAAAAATAGGCGTATCACGAGGCCCTTTCGTCTCGCGCGTTTC
GGTGATGACGGTGAAAACCTCTGACACATGCAGCTCCCGGAGACGGTCACAGCTTGTCTGTAAGCGGATG
CCGGGAGCAGACAAGCCCGTCAGGGCGCGTCAGCGGGTGTTGGCGGGTGTCGGGGCTGGCTTAACTATGC
GGCATCAGAGCAGATTGTACTGAGAGTGCACCATTCGACGCTCTCCCTTATGCGACTCCTGCATTAGGAA
GCAGCCCAGTAGTAGGTTGAGGCCGTTGAGCACCGCCGCCGCAAGGAATGGTGCATGCAAGGAGATGGCG
CCCAACAGTCCCCCGGCCACGGGGCCTGCCACCATACCCACGCCGAAACAAGCGCTCATGAGCCCGAAGT
GGCGAGCCCGATCTTCCCCATCGGTGATGTCGGCGATATAGGCGCCAGCAACCGCACCTGTGGCGCCGGT
GATGCCGGCCACGATGCGTCCGGCGTAGAGGATCTGGCTAGCGATGACCCTGCTGATTGGTTCGCTGACC
ATTTCCGGGTGCGGGACGGCGTTACCAGAAACTCAGAAGGTTCGTCCAACCAAACCGACTCTGACGGCAG
TTTACGAGAGAGATGATAGGGTCTGCTTCAGTAAGCCAGATGCTACACAATTAGGCTTGTACATATTGTC
GTTAGAACGCGGCTACAATTAATACATAACCTTATGTATCATACACATACGATTTAGGTGACACTATAGA
ATACACGGAATTAATTCTAGCTGCGCGCTCGCTCGCTCACTGAGGCCGCCCGGGCAAAGCCCGGGCGTCG
GGCGACCTTTGGTCGCCCGGCCTCAGTGAGCGAGCGAGCGCGCAGAGAGGGAGTGGCCAACTCCATCACT
AGGGGTTCCTTGTAGTTAATGATTAACCCGCCATGCTACTTATCTACGTAGCCATGCTCTAGGTACCATT
GACGTCAATAATGACGTATGTTCCCATAGTAACGCCAATAGGGACTTTCCATTGACGTCAATGGGTGGAC
TATTTACGGTAAACTGCCCACTTGGCAGTACATCAAGTGTATCATATGCCAAGTACGCCCCCTATTGACG
TCAATGACGGTAAATGGCCCGCCTGGCATTATGCCCAGTACATGACCTTATGGGACTTTCCTACTTGGCA
GTACATCTACGTATTAGTCATCGCTATTACCATGGTCGAGGTGAGCCCCACGTTCTGCTTCACTCTCCCC
ATCTCCCCCCCCTCCCCACCCCCAATTTTGTATTTATTTATTTTTTAATTATTTTGTGCAGCGATGGGGG
CGGGGGGGGGGGGGGGGCGCGCGCCAGGCGGGGCGGGGCGGGGCGAGGGGCGGGGCGGGGCGAGGCGGAG
AGGTGCGGCGGCAGCCAATCAGAGCGGCGCGCTCCGAAAGTTTCCTTTTATGGCGAGGCGGCGGCGGCGG
CGGCCCTATAAAAAGCGAAGCGCGCGGCGGGCGGGAGTCGCTGCGACGCTGCCTTCGCCCCGTGCCCCGC
TCCGCCGCCGCCTCGCGCCGCCCGCCCCGGCTCTGACTGACCGCGTTACTCCCACAGGTGAGCGGGCGGG
ACGGCCCTTCTCCTCCGGGCTGTAATTAGCGCTTGGTTTAATGACGGCTTGTTTCTTTTCTGTGGCTGCG
TGAAAGCCTTGAGGGGCTCCGGGAGGGCCCTTTGTGCGGGGGGAGCGGCTCGGGGCTGTCCGCGGGGGGA
CGGCTGCCTTCGGGGGGGACGGGGCAGGGCGGGGTTCGGCTTCTGGCGTGTGACCGGCGGCTCTAGAGCC
TCTGCTAACCATGTTCATGCCTTCTTCTTTTTCCTACAGCTCCTGGGCAACGTGCTGGTTATTGTGCTGT
CTCATCATTTTGGCAAAGAATTGGATCCACCGGTCGCCACCATGGTGAGCAAGGGCGAGGAGCTGTTCAC
CGGGGTGGTGCCCATCCTGGTCGAGCTGGACGGCGACGTAAACGGCCACAAGTTCAGCGTGTCCGGCGAG
GGCGAGGGCGATGCCACCTACGGCAAGCTGACCCTGAAGTTCATCTGCACCACCGGCAAGCTGCCCGTGC
CCTGGCCCACCCTCGTGACCACCTTCGGCTACGGCCTGCAGTGCTTCGCCCGCTACCCCGACCACATGAA
GCAGCACGACTTCTTCAAGTCCGCCATGCCCGAAGGCTACGTCCAGGAGCGCACCATCTTCTTCAAGGAC
GACGGCAACTACAAGACCCGCGCCGAGGTGAAGTTCGAGGGCGACACCCTGGTGAACCGCATCGAGCTGA
AGGGCATCGACTTCAAGGAGGACGGCAACATCCTGGGGCACAAGCTGGAGTACAACTACAACAGCCACAA
CGTCTATATCATGGCCGACAAGCAGAAGAACGGCATCAAGGTGAACTTCAAGATCCGCCACAACATCGAG
GACGGCAGCGTGCAGCTCGCCGACCACTACCAGCAGAACACCCCCATCGGCGACGGCCCCGTGCTGCTGC
CCGACAACCACTACCTGAGCTACCAGTCCGCCCTGAGCAAAGACCCCAACGAGAAGCGCGATCACATGGT
CCTGCTGGAGTTCGTGACCGCCGCCGGGATCACTCTCGGCATGGACGAGCTGTACAAGTAAAGC
Features (pLannotate 1.2.2; 21 found; start..end, strand, type, name):
    225..351     +  ncRNA          3' miR-30a: sequence downstream of the 71-nt precursor of the human miR-30a microRNA (Zeng et al., 2002) miRNA
    379..967     +  misc_feature   WPRE: woodchuck hepatitis virus posttranscriptional regulatory element
   1000..1224    +  polyA_signal   bGH poly(A) signal: bovine growth hormone polyadenylation signal
   1228..1249    +  promoter       SV40 promoter (fragment): SV40 enhancer and early promoter
   1310..1439    +  repeat_region  AAV2 ITR (fragment): inverted terminal repeat of adeno-associated virus serotype 2 inverted
   1445..1774    -  promoter       SV40 promoter: SV40 enhancer and early promoter
   1781..1837    -  CDS            lacI (fragment): lac repressor; lacI; The lac repressor binds to the lac operator to inhibit transcription in E. coli. This inhibition can be relieved by adding lactose or isopropyl-β-D-thiogalactopyranoside (IPTG).
   2020..2608    -  rep_origin     ori: high-copy-number ColE1/pMB1/pBR322/pUC origin of replication
   2779..3639    -  CDS            AmpR: β-lactamase; bla; confers resistance to ampicillin, carbenicillin, and related antibiotics
   3640..3744    -  promoter       AmpR promoter: bla
   3839..3874    +  CDS            rop (fragment): Rop protein, which maintains plasmids at low copy number; rop
   3976..4024    +  misc_feature   bom (fragment): basis of mobility region from pBR322
   4025..4304    -  CDS            TcR (fragment): tetracycline efflux protein; tet; confers resistance to tetracycline
   4532..4550    +  promoter       SP6 promoter: promoter for bacteriophage SP6 RNA polymerase
   4569..4700    -  repeat_region  AAV2 ITR (fragment): inverted terminal repeat of adeno-associated virus serotype 2 inverted
   4756..5004    +  enhancer       CMV enhancer (fragment): human cytomegalovirus immediate early enhancer
   5006..5283    +  promoter       chicken β-actin promoter: No description available
   5284..5420    +  intron         hybrid intron (fragment): hybrid between chicken β-actin (CBA) and minute virus of mice (MMV) introns (Gray et al., 2011)
   5509..5639    +  intron         chimeric intron (fragment): chimera between introns from chicken β-actin and rabbit β-globin
   5637..5705    +  CDS            HBB (fragment): HBB_LEPEU - Experimental evidence at protein level: Swiss-Prot protein existence level 1. Involved in oxygen transport from the lung to the various peripheral tissues. From Lepus europaeus (European hare).
   5712..6431    +  CDS            EYFP: enhanced YFP mammalian codon-optimized
