>Addgene plasmid #180390 | AAV.CBA.YFP.miR-E_shRps6ka2-3 | addgene full sequence | sequence record 354144 | Addgene NGS Result
GGCCGCCTCGACTAGGGATAACAGGGTAATTGTTTGAATGAGGCTTCAGTACTTTACAGAATCGTTGCCT
GCACATCTTGGAAACACTTGCTGGGATTACTTCGACTTCTTAACCCAACAGAAGGCTCGAGAAGGTATAT
TGCTGTTGACAGTGAGCGCCACCCGTTCTTTGTCACCATATAGTGAAGCCACAGATGTATATGGTGACAA
AGAACGGGTGATGCCTACTGCCTCGGACTTCAAGGGGCTAGAATTCGAGCAATTATCTTGTTTACTAAAA
CTGAATACCTTGCTATCTCTTTGATACATTTTTACAAAGCTGAATTAAAATGGTATAAATTAAATCACTT
TTTTCAATTGACGCGTAAGCTTATCGATAATCAACCTCTGGATTACAAAATTTGTGAAAGATTGACTGGT
ATTCTTAACTATGTTGCTCCTTTTACGCTATGTGGATACGCTGCTTTAATGCCTTTGTATCATGCTATTG
CTTCCCGTATGGCTTTCATTTTCTCCTCCTTGTATAAATCCTGGTTGCTGTCTCTTTATGAGGAGTTGTG
GCCCGTTGTCAGGCAACGTGGCGTGGTGTGCACTGTGTTTGCTGACGCAACCCCCACTGGTTGGGGCATT
GCCACCACCTGTCAGCTCCTTTCCGGGACTTTCGCTTTCCCCCTCCCTATTGCCACGGCGGAACTCATCG
CCGCCTGCCTTGCCCGCTGCTGGACAGGGGCTCGGCTGTTGGGCACTGACAATTCCGTGGTGTTGTCGGG
GAAATCATCGTCCTTTCCTTGGCTGCTCGCCTGTGTTGCCACCTGGATTCTGCGCGGGACGTCCTTCTGC
TACGTCCCTTCGGCCCTCAATCCAGCGGACCTTCCTTCCCGCGGCCTGCTGCCGGCTCTGCGGCCTCTTC
CGCGTCTTCGCCTTCGCCCTCAGACGAGTCGGATCTCCCTTTGGGCCGCCTCCCCGCATCGATACCGTCG
ACTCGCTGATCAGCCTCGACTGTGCCTTCTAGTTGCCAGCCATCTGTTGTTTGCCCCTCCCCCGTGCCTT
CCTTGACCCTGGAAGGTGCCACTCCCACTGTCCTTTCCTAATAAAATGAGGAAATTGCATCGCATTGTCT
GAGTAGGTGTCATTCTATTCTGGGGGGTGGGGTGGGGCAGGACAGCAAGGGGGAGGATTGGGAAGACAAT
AGCAGGCATGCTGGGGATGCGGTGGGCTCTATGGCTTCTGAGGCGGAAAGAACCAGCTGGGGCTCGACTA
GAGCATGGCTACGTAGATAAGTAGCATGGCGGGTTAATCATTAACTACAAGGAACCCCTAGTGATGGAGT
TGGCCACTCCCTCTCTGCGCGCTCGCTCGCTCACTGAGGCCGGGCGACCAAAGGTCGCCCGACGCCCGGG
CGGCCTCAGTGAGCGAGCGAGCGCGCAGAGCTTTTTGCAAAAGCCTAGGCCTCCAAAAAAGCCTCCTCAC
TACTTCTGGAATAGCTCAGAGGCCGAGGCGGCCTCGGCCTCTGCATAAATAAAAAAAATTAGTCAGCCAT
GGGGCGGAGAATGGGCGGAACTGGGCGGAGTTAGGGGCGGGATGGGCGGAGTTAGGGGCGGGACTATGGT
TGCTGACTAATTGAGATGCATGCTTTGCATACTTCTGCCTGCTGGGGAGCCTGGGGACTTTCCACACCTG
GTTGCTGACTAATTGAGATGCATGCTTTGCATACTTCTGCCTGCTGGGGAGCCTGGGGACTTTCCACACC
CTAACTGACACACATTCCACAGCTGCATTAATGAATCGGCCAACGCGCGGGGAGAGGCGGTTTGCGTATT
GGGCGCTCTTCCGCTTCCTCGCTCACTGACTCGCTGCGCTCGGTCGTTCGGCTGCGGCGAGCGGTATCAG
CTCACTCAAAGGCGGTAATACGGTTATCCACAGAATCAGGGGATAACGCAGGAAAGAACATGTGAGCAAA
AGGCCAGCAAAAGGCCAGGAACCGTAAAAAGGCCGCGTTGCTGGCGTTTTTCCATAGGCTCCGCCCCCCT
GACGAGCATCACAAAAATCGACGCTCAAGTCAGAGGTGGCGAAACCCGACAGGACTATAAAGATACCAGG
CGTTTCCCCCTGGAAGCTCCCTCGTGCGCTCTCCTGTTCCGACCCTGCCGCTTACCGGATACCTGTCCGC
CTTTCTCCCTTCGGGAAGCGTGGCGCTTTCTCATAGCTCACGCTGTAGGTATCTCAGTTCGGTGTAGGTC
GTTCGCTCCAAGCTGGGCTGTGTGCACGAACCCCCCGTTCAGCCCGACCGCTGCGCCTTATCCGGTAACT
ATCGTCTTGAGTCCAACCCGGTAAGACACGACTTATCGCCACTGGCAGCAGCCACTGGTAACAGGATTAG
CAGAGCGAGGTATGTAGGCGGTGCTACAGAGTTCTTGAAGTGGTGGCCTAACTACGGCTACACTAGAAGA
ACAGTATTTGGTATCTGCGCTCTGCTGAAGCCAGTTACCTTCGGAAAAAGAGTTGGTAGCTCTTGATCCG
GCAAACAAACCACCGCTGGTAGCGGTGGTTTTTTTGTTTGCAAGCAGCAGATTACGCGCAGAAAAAAAGG
ATCTCAAGAAGATCCTTTGATCTTTTCTACGGGGTCTGACGCTCAGTGGAACGAAAACTCACGTTAAGGG
ATTTTGGTCATGAGATTATCAAAAAGGATCTTCACCTAGATCCTTTTAAATTAAAAATGAAGTTTTAAAT
CAATCTAAAGTATATATGAGTAAACTTGGTCTGACAGTTACCAATGCTTAATCAGTGAGGCACCTATCTC
AGCGATCTGTCTATTTCGTTCATCCATAGTTGCCTGACTCCCCGTCGTGTAGATAACTACGATACGGGAG
GGCTTACCATCTGGCCCCAGTGCTGCAATGATACCGCGAGACCCACGCTCACCGGCTCCAGATTTATCAG
CAATAAACCAGCCAGCCGGAAGGGCCGAGCGCAGAAGTGGTCCTGCAACTTTATCCGCCTCCATCCAGTC
TATTAATTGTTGCCGGGAAGCTAGAGTAAGTAGTTCGCCAGTTAATAGTTTGCGCAACGTTGTTGCCATT
GCTACAGGCATCGTGGTGTCACGCTCGTCGTTTGGTATGGCTTCATTCAGCTCCGGTTCCCAACGATCAA
GGCGAGTTACATGATCCCCCATGTTGTGCAAAAAAGCGGTTAGCTCCTTCGGTCCTCCGATCGTTGTCAG
AAGTAAGTTGGCCGCAGTGTTATCACTCATGGTTATGGCAGCACTGCATAATTCTCTTACTGTCATGCCA
TCCGTAAGATGCTTTTCTGTGACTGGTGAGTACTCAACCAAGTCATTCTGAGAATAGTGTATGCGGCGAC
CGAGTTGCTCTTGCCCGGCGTCAATACGGGATAATACCGCGCCACATAGCAGAACTTTAAAAGTGCTCAT
CATTGGAAAACGTTCTTCGGGGCGAAAACTCTCAAGGATCTTACCGCTGTTGAGATCCAGTTCGATGTAA
CCCACTCGTGCACCCAACTGATCTTCAGCATCTTTTACTTTCACCAGCGTTTCTGGGTGAGCAAAAACAG
GAAGGCAAAATGCCGCAAAAAAGGGAATAAGGGCGACACGGAAATGTTGAATACTCATACTCTTCCTTTT
TCAATATTATTGAAGCATTTATCAGGGTTATTGTCTCATGAGCGGATACATATTTGAATGTATTTAGAAA
AATAAACAAATAGGGGTTCCGCGCACATTTCCCCGAAAAGTGCCACCTGACGTCTAAGAAACCATTATTA
TCATGACATTAACCTATAAAAATAGGCGTATCACGAGGCCCTTTCGTCTCGCGCGTTTCGGTGATGACGG
TGAAAACCTCTGACACATGCAGCTCCCGGAGACGGTCACAGCTTGTCTGTAAGCGGATGCCGGGAGCAGA
CAAGCCCGTCAGGGCGCGTCAGCGGGTGTTGGCGGGTGTCGGGGCTGGCTTAACTATGCGGCATCAGAGC
AGATTGTACTGAGAGTGCACCATTCGACGCTCTCCCTTATGCGACTCCTGCATTAGGAAGCAGCCCAGTA
GTAGGTTGAGGCCGTTGAGCACCGCCGCCGCAAGGAATGGTGCATGCAAGGAGATGGCGCCCAACAGTCC
CCCGGCCACGGGGCCTGCCACCATACCCACGCCGAAACAAGCGCTCATGAGCCCGAAGTGGCGAGCCCGA
TCTTCCCCATCGGTGATGTCGGCGATATAGGCGCCAGCAACCGCACCTGTGGCGCCGGTGATGCCGGCCA
CGATGCGTCCGGCGTAGAGGATCTGGCTAGCGATGACCCTGCTGATTGGTTCGCTGACCATTTCCGGGTG
CGGGACGGCGTTACCAGAAACTCAGAAGGTTCGTCCAACCAAACCGACTCTGACGGCAGTTTACGAGAGA
GATGATAGGGTCTGCTTCAGTAAGCCAGATGCTACACAATTAGGCTTGTACATATTGTCGTTAGAACGCG
GCTACAATTAATACATAACCTTATGTATCATACACATACGATTTAGGTGACACTATAGAATACACGGAAT
TAATTCTAGCTGCGCGCTCGCTCGCTCACTGAGGCCGCCCGGGCAAAGCCCGGGCGTCGGGCGACCTTTG
GTCGCCCGGCCTCAGTGAGCGAGCGAGCGCGCAGAGAGGGAGTGGCCAACTCCATCACTAGGGGTTCCTT
GTAGTTAATGATTAACCCGCCATGCTACTTATCTACGTAGCCATGCTCTAGGTACCATTGACGTCAATAA
TGACGTATGTTCCCATAGTAACGCCAATAGGGACTTTCCATTGACGTCAATGGGTGGAGTATTTACGGTA
AACTGCCCACTTGGCAGTACATCAAGTGTATCATATGCCAAGTACGCCCCCTATTGACGTCAATGACGGT
AAATGGCCCGCCTGGCATTATGCCCAGTACATGACCTTATGGGACTTTCCTACTTGGCAGTACATCTACG
TATTAGTCATCGCTATTACCATGGTCGAGGTGAGCCCCACGTTCTGCTTCACTCTCCCCATCTCCCCCCC
CTCCCCACCCCCAATTTTGTATTTATTTATTTTTTAATTATTTTGTGCAGCGATGGGGGCGGGGGGGGGG
GGGGGGCGCGCGCCRGGSGGGGSGGGGSGGGGSGRGGGGSGGGGSGGGGSGRGGCGGAGAGGTGCGGCGG
CAGCCAATCAGAGCGGCGCGCTCCGAAAGTTTCCTTTTATGGCGAGGCGGCGGCGGCGGCGGCCCTATAA
AAAGCGAAGCGCGCGGCGGGCGGGAGTCGCTGCGCGCTGCCTTCGCCCCGTGCCCCGCTCCGCCGCCGCC
TCGCGCCGCCCGCCCCGGCTCTGACTGACCGCGTTACTCCCACAGGTGAGCGGGCGGGACGGCCCTTCTC
CTCCGGGCTGTAATTAGCGCTTGGTTTAATGACGGCTTGTTTCTTTTCTGTGGCTGCGTGAAAGCCTTGA
GGGGCTCCGGGAGGGCCCTTTGTGCGGGGGGAGCGGCTCGGGGCTGTCCGCGGGGGGACGGCTGCCTTCG
GGGGGGACGGGGCAGGGCGGGGTTCGGCTTCTGGCGTGTGACCGGCGGCTCTAGAGCCTCTGCTAACCAT
GTTCATGCCTTCTTCTTTTTCCTACAGCTCCTGGGCAACGTGCTGGTTATTGTGCTGTCTCATCATTTTG
GCAAAGAATTGGATCCACCGGTCGCCACCATGGTGAGCAAGGGCGAGGAGCTGTTCACCGGGGTGGTGCC
CATCCTGGTCGAGCTGGACGGCGACGTAAACGGCCACAAGTTCAGCGTGTCCGGCGAGGGCGAGGGCGAT
GCCACCTACGGCAAGCTGACCCTGAAGTTCATCTGCACCACCGGCAAGCTGCCCGTGCCCTGGCCCACCC
TCGTGACCACCTTCGGCTACGGCCTGCAGTGCTTCGCCCGCTACCCCGACCACATGAAGCAGCACGACTT
CTTCAAGTCCGCCATGCCCGAAGGCTACGTCCAGGAGCGCACCATCTTCTTCAAGGACGACGGCAACTAC
AAGACCCGCGCCGAGGTGAAGTTCGAGGGCGACACCCTGGTGAACCGCATCGAGCTGAAGGGCATCGACT
TCAAGGAGGACGGCAACATCCTGGGGCACAAGCTGGAGTACAACTACAACAGCCACAACGTCTATATCAT
GGCCGACAAGCAGAAGAACGGCATCAAGGTGAACTTCAAGATCCGCCACAACATCGAGGACGGCAGCGTG
CAGCTCGCCGACCACTACCAGCAGAACACCCCCATCGGCGACGGCCCCGTGCTGCTGCCCGACAACCACT
ACCTGAGCTACCAGTCCGCCCTGAGCAAAGACCCCAACGAGAAGCGCGATCACATGGTCCTGCTGGAGTT
CGTGACCGCCGCCGGGATCACTCTCGGCATGGACGAGCTGTACAAGTAAAGC
Features (pLannotate 1.2.2; 22 found; start..end, strand, type, name):
    225..351     +  ncRNA          3' miR-30a: sequence downstream of the 71-nt precursor of the human miR-30a microRNA (Zeng et al., 2002) miRNA
    379..967     +  misc_feature   WPRE: woodchuck hepatitis virus posttranscriptional regulatory element
   1000..1224    +  polyA_signal   bGH poly(A) signal: bovine growth hormone polyadenylation signal
   1228..1249    +  promoter       SV40 promoter (fragment): SV40 enhancer and early promoter
   1310..1401    +  repeat_region  AAV2 ITR (fragment): inverted terminal repeat of adeno-associated virus serotype 2 inverted
   1401..1430    -  repeat_region  AAV2 ITR (fragment): inverted terminal repeat of adeno-associated virus serotype 2 inverted
   1434..1763    -  promoter       SV40 promoter: SV40 enhancer and early promoter
   1770..1826    -  CDS            lacI (fragment): lac repressor; lacI; The lac repressor binds to the lac operator to inhibit transcription in E. coli. This inhibition can be relieved by adding lactose or isopropyl-β-D-thiogalactopyranoside (IPTG).
   2009..2597    -  rep_origin     ori: high-copy-number ColE1/pMB1/pBR322/pUC origin of replication
   2768..3628    -  CDS            AmpR: β-lactamase; bla; confers resistance to ampicillin, carbenicillin, and related antibiotics
   3629..3733    -  promoter       AmpR promoter: bla
   3828..3863    +  CDS            rop (fragment): Rop protein, which maintains plasmids at low copy number; rop
   3965..4013    +  misc_feature   bom (fragment): basis of mobility region from pBR322
   4014..4293    -  CDS            TcR (fragment): tetracycline efflux protein; tet; confers resistance to tetracycline
   4521..4539    +  promoter       SP6 promoter: promoter for bacteriophage SP6 RNA polymerase
   4558..4689    -  repeat_region  AAV2 ITR (fragment): inverted terminal repeat of adeno-associated virus serotype 2 inverted
   4745..4993    +  enhancer       CMV enhancer (fragment): human cytomegalovirus immediate early enhancer
   4995..5272    +  promoter       chicken β-actin promoter: No description available
   5273..5408    +  intron         hybrid intron (fragment): hybrid between chicken β-actin (CBA) and minute virus of mice (MMV) introns (Gray et al., 2011)
   5497..5627    +  intron         chimeric intron (fragment): chimera between introns from chicken β-actin and rabbit β-globin
   5625..5693    +  CDS            HBB (fragment): HBB_LEPEU - Experimental evidence at protein level: Swiss-Prot protein existence level 1. Involved in oxygen transport from the lung to the various peripheral tissues. From Lepus europaeus (European hare).
   5700..6419    +  CDS            EYFP: enhanced YFP mammalian codon-optimized
