[The description below was written by a language model from this plasmid's Addgene catalogue record and pLannotate feature annotations shown in this document.]
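Description:
AAV.CBA.YFP.miR-E_shRps6ka2-3 is an AAV transfer plasmid for RNA interference, built to produce recombinant adeno-associated virus that knocks down mouse Rps6ka2 (also called Rsk3, a p90 ribosomal S6 kinase). It is the third shRNA design against this gene, cloned by Gibson assembly as a 97 bp insert into the AAV.CBA.YFP.miR-E backbone. The plasmid is propagated in E. coli through a high-copy ColE1/pUC-type origin with ampicillin selection from the AmpR gene. It is grown in a recombination-deficient strain, a common choice for keeping the repeat-rich ITRs intact. Short remnants of rop, bom, lacI and the tetracycline resistance gene, together with SV40 and SP6 promoter sequences, lie outside the packaged region and appear to be leftovers from earlier vectors.

Between the two AAV2 inverted terminal repeats, which direct replication and packaging of the genome, sits a single Pol II expression cassette. A CMV enhancer fused to the chicken β-actin promoter, with hybrid or chimeric intron sequences, drives an EYFP coding sequence. Downstream of EYFP, the shRNA is embedded in an miR-30a-derived (miR-E) scaffold. The annotation detects only the 3' miR-30a flank, while the hairpin and 5' flank are unannotated in the gap after EYFP. A WPRE and bovine growth hormone polyadenylation signal complete the transcript. Because the fluorescent protein and the microRNA-like hairpin come from one message, YFP fluorescence marks the transduced cells that are expressing the shRNA.

The associated publication concerns targeting brain-region-specific kinases in spinocerebellar ataxia type 1. The depositor and NGS sequence records agree closely, differing by about 12 nt, mainly at one ITR.
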