Addgene plasmid #180390: AAV.CBA.YFP.miR-E_shRps6ka2-3
Purpose: Producing AAV that encodes mouse Rps6ka2 (Rsk3) shRNA-3 with miR-E backbone
Depositing lab: Huda Zoghbi. Depositing organization: Baylor College of Medicine. Publication: Dual targeting of brain region-specific kinases potentiates neurological rescue in Spinocerebellar ataxia type 1. Lee WS, Lavery L, Rousseaux MWC, Rutledge EB, Jang Y, Wan YW, Wu SR, Kim W, Al-Ramahi I, Rath S, Adamski CJ, Bondar VV, Tewari A, Soleimani S, Mota S, Yalamanchili HK, Orr HT, Liu Z, Botas J, Zoghbi HY. EMBO J. 2021 Apr 1;40(7):e106106. doi: 10.15252/embj.2020106106. Epub 2021 Mar 11. PubMed 33709453.
Backbone
  Vector backbone: AAV.CBA.YFP.miR-E
  Backbone size w/o insert (bp): 6337
  Vector type: AAV, RNAi
Growth in bacteria
  Bacterial resistance: Ampicillin, 100 μg/mL
  Growth temperature: 37°C
  Growth strain: NEB Stable
  Copy number: High Copy
Gene/Insert
  Gene/Insert name: shRps6ka2-3
  gRNA/shRNA sequence: CCACCCGTTCTTTGTCACCATA
  Species: M. musculus (mouse)
  Insert size (bp): 97
  Entrez Gene: Rps6ka2 (a.k.a. Rsk3, 90kDa, p90rsk, pp90rsk, D17Wsu134e, Rps6ka-rs1)
  Promoter: CBA
  Cloning method: Gibson Cloning
  Sequencing primers: 5′ ACTACCTGAGCTACCAGTCC; 3′ CATAGCGTAAAAGGAGCAACA
Terms and licenses: Academic/Nonprofit Terms; Industry Terms: Not Available to Industry
How to cite: AAV.CBA.YFP.miR-E_shRps6ka2-3 was a gift from Huda Zoghbi (Addgene plasmid # 180390 ; http://n2t.net/addgene:180390 ; RRID:Addgene_180390)
