>Addgene plasmid #180390 | AAV.CBA.YFP.miR-E_shRps6ka2-3 | depositor partial sequence | sequence record 350459 | shRps6ka2-3 stem-sense-loop-antisense-stem
TGCTGTTGACAGTGAGCGCCACCCGTTCTTTGTCACCATATAGTGAAGCCACAGATGTATATGGTGACAA
AGAACGGGTGATGCCTACTGCCTCGGA
